Addgene plasmid #249138: pSA081 BFP
Purpose: Overexpression of BFP. Contains Cp36 recombination site.
Depositing lab: Michael Bassik. Depositing organization: Stanford University. Publication: Reduced Cas9 transgene silencing by incorporation of intron sequences. Arana S, Du PP, Vaughan-Jackson A, Enright N, Spees K, Valbuena R, Garcia CA, Nguyen T, Venida A, Seczynska M, Bintu L, Lehner PJ, Prolo LM, Bassik MC. Nat Commun. 2025 Nov 27;16(1):10656. doi: 10.1038/s41467-025-65669-0. PubMed 41309578.
Backbone
  Vector backbone: pPD008
  Vector type: Mammalian Expression ; Cp36 donor DNA
  Selectable markers: Blasticidin
Growth in bacteria
  Bacterial resistance: Ampicillin, 100 μg/mL
  Growth temperature: 30°C
  Growth strain: NEB Stable
  Copy number: High Copy
Gene/Insert
  Gene/Insert name: TagBFP
  Species: Synthetic
  Promoter: EF1a
  Cloning method: Gibson Cloning
Terms and licenses: Academic/Nonprofit Terms; Industry Terms: Not Available to Industry
How to cite: pSA081 BFP was a gift from Michael Bassik (Addgene plasmid # 249138 ; http://n2t.net/addgene:249138 ; RRID:Addgene_249138)
