[The description below was written by a language model from this plasmid's Addgene catalogue record and pLannotate feature annotations shown in this document.]
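Description:
pSA081 BFP is a 7.5 kb mammalian expression plasmid built on the pPD008 backbone and catalogued as donor DNA for Cp36-mediated recombination: the record states that it carries a Cp36 recombination site, which would allow the plasmid to be integrated into a matching landing site in a mammalian genome. The site itself is not picked up in the automated feature annotation, so its position relative to the other elements cannot be given from the record. In bacteria the plasmid replicates from a high-copy ColE1/pUC-type origin and is selected with ampicillin through a full-length β-lactamase gene; a short additional β-lactamase fragment is also annotated and appears to be a cloning remnant.

The payload is TagBFP, a monomeric, rapidly maturing blue fluorescent protein, driven by the strong constitutive human EF-1α promoter. An SV40 polyadenylation signal lies immediately downstream, although the annotation places it on the opposite strand. The expression unit is bracketed by short human β-globin insulator elements and by bacterial and phage transcription terminators (rrnG and T7) plus a synthetic poly(A) signal upstream, an arrangement that generally serves to shield a transgene from read-through transcription and from the influence of neighbouring sequence. A separate cassette places the blasticidin S deaminase gene under the human ubiquitin C promoter with a synthetic poly(A) signal, providing blasticidin selection of mammalian cells that have taken up or integrated the donor.

The stated purpose is overexpression of BFP. Given the associated work on transgene silencing and intron inclusion, it plausibly serves as a fluorescent reporter or comparison construct for site-specific integration, though the record does not spell out its exact role.
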