Features (pLannotate 1.2.2; 17 found; start..end, strand, type, name):
    172..236     -  CDS            bla(M) (fragment): β-lactamase lacking the signal sequence; bla(M); allows cytosolic expression of β-lactamase
    500..1709    +  promoter       UbC promoter: human ubiquitin C promoter
   1713..2111    +  CDS            BSD: blasticidin S deaminase; Aspergillus terreus BSD; confers resistance to blasticidin
   2138..2186    +  polyA_signal   poly(A) signal: synthetic polyadenylation signal
   2452..3312    +  CDS            AmpR: β-lactamase; bla; confers resistance to ampicillin, carbenicillin, and related antibiotics
   3325..3461    +  terminator     rrnG terminator: transcription terminator from the E. coli ribosomal RNA rrnG operon (Albrechtsen et al., 1991)
   3613..3684    +  misc_feature   5' β-globin insulator: insulator upstream of the human β-globin locus (Farrell et al., 2002)
   3689..3735    -  terminator     T7 terminator: transcription terminator for bacteriophage T7 RNA polymerase
   3753..3801    -  polyA_signal   poly(A) signal: synthetic polyadenylation signal
   3942..5120    +  promoter       EF-1α promoter: strong constitutive promoter for human elongation factor EF-1α
   5332..6030    +  CDS            TagBFP: TagBFP is a basic (constitutively fluorescent) blue fluorescent protein published in 2008, derived from Entacmaea quadricolor. It is reported to be a very rapidly-maturing monomer with very low acid sensitivity.
   6085..6206    -  polyA_signal   SV40 poly(A) signal: SV40 polyadenylation signal
   6229..6298    -  CDS            large T antigen (fragment): large T antigen from SV40 (simian virus 40)
   6321..6367    +  terminator     T7 terminator: transcription terminator for bacteriophage T7 RNA polymerase
   6397..6533    +  terminator     rrnG terminator: transcription terminator from the E. coli ribosomal RNA rrnG operon (Albrechtsen et al., 1991)
   6578..6649    +  misc_feature   3' β-globin insulator: insulator downstream of the human β-globin locus (Farrell et al., 2002)
   6875..7463    -  rep_origin     ori: high-copy-number ColE1/pMB1/pBR322/pUC origin of replication
>Addgene plasmid #249138 | pSA081 BFP | addgene full sequence | sequence record 496512 | Addgene NGS Result
GAAGATCCTTTGATCTTTTCTACGGGGTCTGACGCTCAGTGGAACGAAAACTCACGTTAAGGGATTTTGG
TCATGAGATTATCAAAAAGGATCTTCACCTAGATCCTTTTAAATTAAAAATGAAGTTTTAAATCAATCTA
AAGTATATATGAGTAAACTTGGTCTGACAGTTACCAATGCTTAATCAGTGAGGCACCTATCTCAGCGATC
TGTCTATTTCGTTCATCCATAGTTGCATTTAAATTTCCGAACTCTCCAAGGCCCTCGTCGGAAAATCTTC
AAACCTTTCGTCCGATCCATCTTGCAGGCTACCTCTCGAACGAACTATCGCAAGTCTCTTGGCCGGCCTT
GCGCCTTGGCTATTGCTTGGCAGCGCCTATCGCCAGGTATTACTCCAATCCCGAATATCCGAGATCGGGA
TCACCCGAGAGAAGTTCAACCTACATCCTCAATCCCGATCTATCCGAGATCCGAGGAATATCGAAATCGG
GGCGCGCCTGGCCTCCGCGCCGGGTTTTGGCGCCTCCCGCGGGCGCCCCCCTCGTCACGGCGAGCGCTGC
CACGTCAGACGAAGGGCGCAGGAGCGTCCTGATCCTTCCGCCCGGACGCTCAGGACAGCGGCCCGCTGCT
CATAAGACTCGGCCTTAGAACCCCAGTATCAGCAGAAGGACATTTTAGGACGGGACTTGGGTGACTCTAG
GGCACTGGTTTTCTTTCCAGAGAGCGGAACAGGCGAGGAAAAGTAGTCCCTTCTCGGCGATTCTGCGGAG
GGATCTCCGTGGGGCGGTGAACGCCGATGATTATATAAGGACGCGCCGGGTGTGGCACAGCTAGTTCCGT
CGCAGCCGGGATTTGGGTCGCGGTTCTTGTTTGTGGATCGCTGTGATCGTCACTTGGTGAGTAGCGGGCT
GCTGGGCTGGCCGGGGCTTTCGTGGCCGCCGGGCCGCTCGGTGGGACGGAAGCGTGTGGAGAGACCGCCA
AGGGCTGTAGTCTGGGTCCGCGAGCAAGGTTGCCCTGAACTGGGGGTTGGGGGGAGCGCAGCAAAATGGC
GGCTGTTCCCGAGTCTTGAATGGAAGACGCTTGTGAGGCGGGCTGTGAGGTCGTTGAAACAAGGTGGGGG
GCATGGTGGGCGGCAAGAACCCAAGGTCTTGAGCCCTTCGCTAATGCGGGAAAGCTCTTATTCGGGTGAG
ATGGGCTGGGCACCATCTGGGGACCCTGACGTGAAGTTTGTCACTGACTGGAGAACTCGGTTTGTCGTCT
GTTGCGGGGGCGGCAGTTATGGCGGTGCCGTTGGGCAGTGCACCCGTACCTTTGGGAGCGCGCGCCCTCG
TCGTGTCGTGACGTCACCCGTTCTGTTGGCTTATAATGCAGGGTGGGGCCACCTGCCGGTAGGTGTGCGG
TAGGCTTTTCTCCGTCGCAGGACGCAGGGTTCGGGCCTAGGGTAGGCTCTCCTGAATCGACAGGCGCCGG
ACCTCTGGTGAGGGGAGGGATAAGTGAGGCGTCAGTTTCTTTGGTCGGTTTTATGTACCTATCTTCTTAA
GTAGCTGAAGCTCCGGTTTTGAACTATGCGCTCGGGGTTGGCGAGTGTGTTTTGTGAAGTTTTTTAGGCA
CCTTTTGAAATGTAATCATTTGGGTCAATATGTAATTTTCAGTGTTAGACTTGTAAATTGTCCGCTAAAT
TCTGGCCGTTTTTGGCTTTTTTGTTAGACAACATGGCCAAGCCTTTGTCTCAAGAAGAATCCACCCTCAT
TGAAAGAGCAACGGCTACAATCAACAGCATCCCCATCTCTGAAGACTACAGCGTCGCCAGCGCAGCTCTC
TCTAGCGACGGCCGCATCTTCACTGGTGTCAATGTATATCATTTTACTGGGGGACCTTGTGCAGAACTCG
TGGTGCTGGGCACTGCTGCTGCTGCGGCAGCTGGCAACCTGACTTGTATCGTCGCGATCGGAAATGAGAA
CAGGGGCATCTTGAGCCCCTGCGGACGGTGCCGACAGGTGCTTCTCGATCTGCATCCTGGGATCAAAGCC
ATAGTGAAGGACAGTGATGGACAGCCGACGGCAGTTGGGATTCGTGAATTGCTGCCCTCTGGTTATGTGT
GGGAGGGCTAAGCTAGTATGTAAGCCTAGTCTTAGATAATAAAATCGCTATCCATCGAAGATGGATGTGT
GTTGGTTTTTTGTGTGTGTAACGCTAGGCGCGCCTGGTGTACCGAGAACGATCCTCTCAGTGCGAGTCTC
GACGATCCATATCGTTGCTTGGCAGTCAGCCAGTCGGAATCCAGCTTGGGACCCAGGAAGTCCAATCGTC
AGATATTGTACTCAAGCCTGGTCACGGCAGCGTACCGATCTGTTTAAACCTAGATATTGATAGTCTGATC
GGTCAACGTATAATCGAGTCCTAGCTTTTGCAAACATCTATCAAGAGACAGGATCAGCAGGAGGCTTTCG
CATGAGTATTCAACATTTCCGTGTCGCCCTTATTCCCTTTTTTGCGGCATTTTGCCTTCCTGTTTTTGCT
CACCCAGAAACGCTGGTGAAAGTAAAAGATGCTGAAGATCAGTTGGGTGCGCGAGTGGGTTACATCGAAC
TGGATCTCAACAGCGGTAAGATCCTTGAGAGTTTTCGCCCCGAAGAACGCTTTCCAATGATGAGCACTTT
TAAAGTTCTGCTATGTGGCGCGGTATTATCCCGTATTGACGCCGGGCAAGAGCAACTCGGTCGCCGCATA
CACTATTCTCAGAATGACTTGGTTGAGTATTCACCAGTCACAGAAAAGCATCTTACGGATGGCATGACAG
TAAGAGAATTATGCAGTGCTGCCATAACCATGAGTGATAACACTGCGGCCAACTTACTTCTGACAACGAT
TGGAGGACCGAAGGAGCTAACCGCTTTTTTGCACAACATGGGGGATCATGTAACTCGCCTTGATCGTTGG
GAACCGGAGCTGAATGAAGCCATACCAAACGACGAGCGTGACACCACGATGCCTGTAGCAATGGCAACAA
CCTTGCGTAAACTATTAACTGGCGAACTACTTACTCTAGCTTCCCGGCAACAGTTGATAGACTGGATGGA
GGCGGATAAAGTTGCAGGACCACTTCTGCGCTCGGCCCTTCCGGCTGGCTGGTTTATTGCTGATAAATCT
GGAGCCGGTGAGCGTGGGTCTCGCGGTATCATTGCAGCACTGGGGCCAGATGGTAAGCCCTCCCGTATCG
TAGTTATCTACACGACGGGGAGTCAGGCAACTATGGATGAACGAAATAGACAGATCGCTGAGATAGGTGC
CTCACTGATTAAGCATTGGTAACCGATTCTAGGTGCATTGGCGCAGAAAAAAATGCCTGATGCGACGCTG
CGCGTCTTATACTCCCACATATGCCAGATTCAGCAACGGATACGGCTTCCCCAACTTGCCCACTTCCATA
CGTGTCCTCCTTACCAGAAATTTATCCTTAAGATCCCGAATCGTTTAAACTCGACTCTGGCTCTATCGAA
TCTCCGTCGTTTCGAGCTTACGCGAACAGCCGTGGCGCTCATTTGCTCGTCGGGCATCGAATCTCGTCAG
CTATCGTCAGCTTACCTTTTTGGCAGCGATCGCGGCTCCCGACATCTTGGACCATTAGCTCCACAGGTAT
CTTCTTCCCTCTAGTGGTCATAACAGCAGCTTCAGCTACCTCTCAATTCAAAAAACCCCTCAAGACCCGT
TTAGAGGCCCCAAGGGGTTATGCTATCAATCGTTGCGTTACACACACAAAAAACCAACACACATCCATCT
TCGATGGATAGCGATTTTATTATCTAACTGCTGATCGAGTGTAGCCCTTAACCGCTTTTGAATGTCCGTC
TTAGTTAATCCCTAATTGAACGCTCCAAAAGGTGACTTCCAATAGGGATTTATTCCTTTTAAAATTAACG
GCATAATCGTAGATCTCGTGAGGCTCCGGTGCCCGTCAGTGGGCAGAGCGCACATCGCCCACAGTCCCCG
AGAAGTTGGGGGGAGGGGTCGGCAATTGAACCGGTGCCTAGAGAAGGTGGCGCGGGGTAAACTGGGAAAG
TGATGTCGTGTACTGGCTCCGCCTTTTTCCCGAGGGTGGGGGAGAACCGTATATAAGTGCACTAGTCGCC
GTGAACGTTCTTTTTCGCAACGGGTTTGCCGCCAGAACACAGGTAAGTGCCGTGTGTGGTTCCCGCGGGC
CTGGCCTCTTTACGGGTTATGGCCCTTGCGTGCCTTGAATTACTTCCACCTGGCTGCAGTACGTGATTCT
TGATCCCGAGCTTCGGGTTGGAAGTGGGTGGGAGAGTTCGTGGCCTTGCGCTTAAGGAGCCCCTTCGCCT
CGTGCTTGAGTTGTGGCCTGGCCTGGGCGCTGGGGCCGCCGCGTGCGAATCTGGTGGCACCTTCGCGCCT
GTCTCGCTGCTTTCGATAAGTCTCTAGCCATTTAAAATTTTTGATGACCTGCTGCGACGCTTTTTTTCTG
GCAAGATAGTCTTGTAAATGCGGGCCAAGATCAGCACACTGGTATTTCGGTTTTTGGGGCCGCGGGCGGC
GACGGGGCCCGTGCGTCCCAGCGCACATGTTCGGCGAGGCGGGGCCTGCGAGCGCGGCCACCGAGAATCG
GACGGGGGTAGTCTCAAGCTGCCCGGCCTGCTCTGGTGCCTGGCCTCGCGCCGCCGTGTATCGCCCCGCC
CTGGGCGGCAAGGCTGGCCCGGTCGGCACCAGTTGCGTGAGCGGAAAGATGGCCGCTTCCCGGCCCTGCT
GCAGGGAGCACAAAATGGAGGACGCGGCGCTCGGGAGAGCGGGCGGGTGAGTCACCCACACAAAGGAAAA
GGGCCTTTCCGTCCTCAGCCGTCGCTTCATGTGACTCCACGGAGTACCGGGCGCCGTCCAGGCACCTCGA
TTAGTTCTCCAGCTTTTGGAGTACGTCGTCTTTAGGTTGGGGGGAGGGGTTTTATGCGATGGAGTTTCCC
CACACTGAGTGGGTGGAGACTGAAGTTAGGCCAGCTTGGCACTTGATGTAATTCTCCTTGGAATTTGCCC
TTTTTGAGTTTGGATCTTGGTTCATTCTCAAGCCTCAGACAGTGGTTCAAAGTTTTTTTCTTCCATTTCA
GGTGTCGTGAAAACTACCCCTAAAAGCCAAAAGATCTTTGTCGATCCTACCATCCACTCGACACACCCGC
CAGCGGCCGCTGCCAAGCTTGCTAGGAATTCGTAACGCTCTTCGAGAAAGCAGATTCTCATATCCATCTT
GAGTCTTCTTTCTCGCAAGACAACACGAAATAGACACAGTCTCTTCCCAGCTGTACACTGAGCCGAATTC
GGTACGCCACCATGAGCGAGCTGATTAAGGAGAACATGCACATGAAGCTGTACATGGAGGGCACCGTGGA
CAACCATCACTTCAAGTGCACATCCGAGGGCGAAGGCAAGCCCTACGAGGGCACCCAGACCATGAGAATC
AAGGTGGTCGAGGGCGGCCCTCTCCCCTTCGCCTTCGACATCCTGGCTACTAGCTTCCTCTACGGCAGCA
AGACCTTCATCAACCACACCCAGGGCATCCCCGACTTCTTCAAGCAGTCCTTCCCTGAGGGCTTCACATG
GGAGAGAGTCACCACATACGAAGACGGGGGCGTGCTGACCGCTACCCAGGACACCAGCCTCCAGGACGGC
TGCCTCATCTACAACGTCAAGATCAGAGGGGTGAACTTCACATCCAACGGCCCTGTGATGCAGAAGAAAA
CACTCGGCTGGGAGGCCTTCACCGAGACGCTGTACCCCGCTGACGGCGGCCTGGAAGGCAGAAACGACAT
GGCCCTGAAGCTCGTGGGCGGGAGCCATCTGATCGCAAACATCAAGACCACATATAGATCCAAGAAACCC
GCTAAGAACCTCAAGATGCCTGGCGTCTACTATGTGGACTACAGACTGGAAAGAATCAAGGAGGCCAACA
ACGAGACCTACGTCGAGCAGCACGAGGTGGCAGTGGCCAGATACTGCGACCTCCCTAGCAAACTGGGGCA
CAAGCTTAATTAGTAACTAGCTTGACTGACTGAGATACAGCGTACCTTCAGCTCACAGACATGATAAGAT
ACATTGATGAGTTTGGACAAACCACAACTAGAATGCAGTGAAAAAAATGCTTTATTTGTGAAATTTGTGA
TGCTATTGCTTTATTTGTAACCATTATAAGCTGCAATAAACAAGTTAACAACAACAATTGCATTCATTTT
ATGTTTCAGGTTCAGGGGGAGGTGTGGGAGGTTTTTTAAAGCAAGTAAAACCTCTACAAATGTGGTATTG
GCCCATCTCTATCGGTATCGTAGCATAACCCCTTGGGGCCTCTAAACGGGTCTTGAGGGGTTTTTTGTGC
CCCTCGGGCCGGATTGCTATCTACCGGCATTGGCGCAGAAAAAAATGCCTGATGCGACGCTGCGCGTCTT
ATACTCCCACATATGCCAGATTCAGCAACGGATACGGCTTCCCCAACTTGCCCACTTCCATACGTGTCCT
CCTTACCAGAAATTTATCCTTAAGGTCGTCAGCTATCCTGCAGGCGATCTCTCGATTTCGATCAAGACAT
TCCTTTAATGGTCTTTTCTGGACACCACTAGGGGTCAGAAGTAGTTCATCAAACTTTCTTCCCTCCCTAA
TCTCATTGGTTACCTTGGGCTATCGAAACTTAATTAACCAGTCAAGTCAGCTACTTGGCGAGATCGACTT
GTCTGGGTTTCGACTACGCTCAGAATTGCGTCAGTCAAGTTCGATCTGGTCCTTGCTATTGCACCCGTTC
TCCGATTACGAGTTTCATTTAAATCATGTGAGCAAAAGGCCAGCAAAAGGCCAGGAACCGTAAAAAGGCC
GCGTTGCTGGCGTTTTTCCATAGGCTCCGCCCCCCTGACGAGCATCACAAAAATCGACGCTCAAGTCAGA
GGTGGCGAAACCCGACAGGACTATAAAGATACCAGGCGTTTCCCCCTGGAAGCTCCCTCGTGCGCTCTCC
TGTTCCGACCCTGCCGCTTACCGGATACCTGTCCGCCTTTCTCCCTTCGGGAAGCGTGGCGCTTTCTCAT
AGCTCACGCTGTAGGTATCTCAGTTCGGTGTAGGTCGTTCGCTCCAAGCTGGGCTGTGTGCACGAACCCC
CCGTTCAGCCCGACCGCTGCGCCTTATCCGGTAACTATCGTCTTGAGTCCAACCCGGTAAGACACGACTT
ATCGCCACTGGCAGCAGCCACTGGTAACAGGATTAGCAGAGCGAGGTATGTAGGCGGTGCTACAGAGTTC
TTGAAGTGGTGGCCTAACTACGGCTACACTAGAAGAACAGTATTTGGTATCTGCGCTCTGCTGAAGCCAG
TTACCTTCGGAAAAAGAGTTGGTAGCTCTTGATCCGGCAAACAAACCACCGCTGGTAGCGGTGGTTTTTT
TGTTTGCAAGCAGCAGATTACGCGCAGAAAAAAAGGATCTCAA
